Addgene plasmid #147772: pnEK-NvSM_V
Purpose: (Empty Backbone) Bacterial Expression vector
Depositing lab: Elisa Izaurralde. Depositing organization: Max Planck Institute for Developmental Biology. Publication: Deciphering correct strategies for multiprotein complex assembly by co-expression: application to complexes as large as the histone octamer. Diebold ML, Fribourg S, Koch M, Metzger T, Romier C. J Struct Biol. 2011 Aug;175(2):178-88. doi: 10.1016/j.jsb.2011.02.001. Epub 2011 Feb 12. PubMed 21320604.
Backbone
  Vector backbone: pnEK
  Vector type: Bacterial Expression
Growth in bacteria
  Bacterial resistance: Kanamycin, 50 μg/mL
  Growth temperature: 37°C
  Growth strain: DH5alpha
  Copy number: Low Copy
Gene/Insert
  Gene/Insert name: None
Terms and licenses: Academic/Nonprofit Terms; Industry Terms: Not Available to Industry
Depositor comments: Plasmids from this collection were made available to the research community and donated after the lab closed. Please note that the sequence provided by the depositing laboratory may be theoretical/predicted or based on Sanger sequencing results. There may be discrepancies between sequencing results obtained by Addgene and the depositor sequence. If an Addgene verified sequence is not available, please contact before placing your order to request that our lab fully sequence the plasmid.
How to cite: pnEK-NvSM_V was a gift from Elisa Izaurralde (Addgene plasmid # 147772 ; http://n2t.net/addgene:147772 ; RRID:Addgene_147772)
