[The description below was written by a language model from this plasmid's Addgene catalogue record and pLannotate feature annotations shown in this document.]
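Description:
pnEK-NvSM_V is an empty bacterial expression backbone of the pnEK family, a pET-like vector of about 6.4 kb intended for T7-driven protein production in E. coli. It is selected with kanamycin through an aph(3')-Ia KanR gene. Replication relies on a ColE1/pMB1-type origin accompanied by the pBR322 bom region and the rop gene, which is consistent with the low copy number given in the catalogue entry. An f1 origin is also present, along with leftover pBR322-derived fragments (pieces of the tetracycline resistance gene and a predicted open reading frame) that have no evident functional role.

The expression cassette consists of a T7 promoter followed directly by a lac operator, the T7 gene 10 ribosome binding site, and a T7 terminator. A lacI gene under its own promoter is carried on the plasmid, so transcription is repressed until IPTG is added in a host that supplies T7 RNA polymerase. Downstream of the RBS the annotation detects a Strep-Tag II segment followed immediately by a signal-sequence-less maltose binding protein. This suggests that genes cloned into the vector are expressed as N-terminal Strep-MBP fusions retained in the cytosol, giving both solubility enhancement and affinity purification handles. The record does not describe the cloning site or any protease cleavage site between the tag and the insert. A short match to the SET1 solubility tag just before the terminator is only a fragment and may be residual T7 gene 10 sequence. No insert is present. The associated publication concerns co-expression strategies for assembling multiprotein complexes, which is the likely use of this vector series.
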