Features (pLannotate 1.2.2; 19 found; start..end, strand, type, name):
     12..467     +  rep_origin     f1 ori (sequence partly withheld): f1 bacteriophage origin of replication; arrow indicates direction of (+) strand synthesis
    494..551     +  promoter       AmpR promoter (fragment): bla
    560..1375    -  CDS            KanR: aminoglycoside phosphotransferase; aph(3')-Ia; confers resistance to kanamycin in bacteria or G418 (Geneticin®) in eukaryotes
   1497..2085    +  rep_origin     ori: high-copy-number ColE1/pMB1/pBR322/pUC origin of replication
   2271..2413    -  misc_feature   bom: basis of mobility region from pBR322
   2515..2706    -  CDS            rop: Rop protein, which maintains plasmids at low copy number; rop
   2723..3103    +  CDS            YPB1_ECOLX: Protein predicted: Swiss-Prot protein existence level 4. From Escherichia coli.
   3175..3466    -  CDS            TcR (fragment): tetracycline efflux protein; tet; confers resistance to tetracycline
   3481..3502    -  protein_bind   CAP binding site: CAP binding activates transcription in the presence of cAMP. E. coli catabolite activator protein
   3515..4597    -  CDS            lacI: lac repressor; lacI; The lac repressor binds to the lac operator to inhibit transcription in E. coli. This inhibition can be relieved by adding lactose or isopropyl-β-D-thiogalactopyranoside (IPTG).
   4598..4675    -  promoter       lacI promoter: lacI
   4683..4962    -  CDS            TcR (fragment): tetracycline efflux protein; tet; confers resistance to tetracycline
   4984..5002    +  promoter       T7 promoter: promoter for bacteriophage T7 RNA polymerase
   5003..5027    +  protein_bind   lac operator: The lac repressor binds to the lac operator to inhibit transcription in E. coli. This inhibition can be relieved by adding lactose or isopropyl-β-D-thiogalactopyranoside (IPTG). lac repressor encoded by lacI
   5042..5064    +  RBS            RBS: efficient ribosome binding site from bacteriophage T7 gene 10 (Olins and Rangwala, 1989)
   5083..5105    +  CDS            Strep-Tag II (fragment): peptide that binds Strep-Tactin®, an engineered form of streptavidin
   5111..6207    +  CDS            MBP (fragment): maltose binding protein from E. coli; malE (mutated); This version of the gene does not encode a signal sequence, so MBP will remain in the cytosol.
   6305..6354    +  CDS            SET1 (fragment): solubility-enhancement tag derived from T7 phage gene 10B
   6362..6409    +  terminator     T7 terminator: transcription terminator for bacteriophage T7 RNA polymerase
>Addgene plasmid #147772 | pnEK-NvSM_V | depositor full sequence | sequence record 290219 | Full Sequence
TGGCGAATGGG
[124 nt withheld, positions 12-135]
C
[91 nt withheld, positions 137-227]
A
[49 nt withheld, positions 229-277]
CCTTTGACGTTGGAGTCCACGTTCTTT
[37 nt withheld, positions 305-341]
ACCCTATCTCGGTCTATTCTTTTGATTTATAAGGGATTTTGCCGATTTCGGCCTATTGGTTAAAAAATGA
GCTGATTTAACAAAAATTTAACGCGAATTTTAACAAAATATTAACGTTTACAATTTCAGGTGGCACTTTT
CGGGGAAATGTGCGCGGAACCCCTATTTGTTTATTTTTCTAAATACATTCAAATATGTATCCGCTCATGA
ATTAATTCTTAGAAAAACTCATCGAGCATCAAATGAAACTGCAATTTATTCATATCAGGATTATCAATAC
CATATTTTTGAAAAAGCCGTTTCTGTAATGAAGGAGAAAACTCACCGAGGCAGTTCCATAGGATGGCAAG
ATCCTGGTATCGGTCTGCGATTCCGACTCGTCCAACATCAATACAACCTATTAATTTCCCCTCGTCAAAA
ATAAGGTTATCAAGTGAGAAATCACCATGAGTGACGACTGAATCCGGTGAGAATGGCAAAAGTTTATGCA
TTTCTTTCCAGACTTGTTCAACAGGCCAGCCATTACGCTCGTCATCAAAATCACTCGCATCAACCAAACC
GTTATTCATTCGTGATTGCGCCTGAGCGAGACGAAATACGCGATCGCTGTTAAAAGGACAATTACAAACA
GGAATCGAATGCAACCGGCGCAGGAACACTGCCAGCGCATCAACAATATTTTCACCTGAATCAGGATATT
CTTCTAATACCTGGAATGCTGTTTTCCCGGGGATCGCAGTGGTGAGTAACCATGCATCATCAGGAGTACG
GATAAAATGCTTGATGGTCGGAAGAGGCATAAATTCCGTCAGCCAGTTTAGTCTGACCATCTCATCTGTA
ACATCATTGGCAACGCTACCTTTGCCATGTTTCAGAAACAACTCTGGCGCATCGGGCTTCCCATACAATC
GATAGATTGTCGCACCTGATTGCCCGACATTATCGCGAGCCCATTTATACCCATATAAATCAGCATCCAT
GTTGGAATTTAATCGCGGCCTAGAGCAAGACGTTTCCCGTTGAATATGGCTCATAACACCCCTTGTATTA
CTGTTTATGTAAGCAGACAGTTTTATTGTTCATGACCAAAATCCCTTAACGTGAGTTTTCGTTCCACTGA
GCGTCAGACCCCGTAGAAAAGATCAAAGGATCTTCTTGAGATCCTTTTTTTCTGCGCGTAATCTGCTGCT
TGCAAACAAAAAAACCACCGCTACCAGCGGTGGTTTGTTTGCCGGATCAAGAGCTACCAACTCTTTTTCC
GAAGGTAACTGGCTTCAGCAGAGCGCAGATACCAAATACTGTCCTTCTAGTGTAGCCGTAGTTAGGCCAC
CACTTCAAGAACTCTGTAGCACCGCCTACATACCTCGCTCTGCTAATCCTGTTACCAGTGGCTGCTGCCA
GTGGCGATAAGTCGTGTCTTACCGGGTTGGACTCAAGACGATAGTTACCGGATAAGGCGCAGCGGTCGGG
CTGAACGGGGGGTTCGTGCACACAGCCCAGCTTGGAGCGAACGACCTACACCGAACTGAGATACCTACAG
CGTGAGCTATGAGAAAGCGCCACGCTTCCCGAAGGGAGAAAGGCGGACAGGTATCCGGTAAGCGGCAGGG
TCGGAACAGGAGAGCGCACGAGGGAGCTTCCAGGGGGAAACGCCTGGTATCTTTATAGTCCTGTCGGGTT
TCGCCACCTCTGACTTGAGCGTCGATTTTTGTGATGCTCGTCAGGGGGGCGGAGCCTATGGAAAAACGCC
AGCAACGCGGCCTTTTTACGGTTCCTGGCCTTTTGCTGGCCTTTTGCTCACATGTTCTTTCCTGCGTTAT
CCCCTGATTCTGTGGATAACCGTATTACCGCCTTTGAGTGAGCTGATACCGCTCGCCGCAGCCGAACGAC
CGAGCGCAGCGAGTCAGTGAGCGAGGAAGCGGAAGAGCGCCTGATGCGGTATTTTCTCCTTACGCATCTG
TGCGGTATTTCACACCGCATATATGGTGCACTCTCAGTACAATCTGCTCTGATGCCGCATAGTTAAGCCA
GTATACACTCCGCTATCGCTACGTGACTGGGTCATGGCTGCGCCCCGACACCCGCCAACACCCGCTGACG
CGCCCTGACGGGCTTGTCTGCTCCCGGCATCCGCTTACAGACAAGCTGTGACCGTCTCCGGGAGCTGCAT
GTGTCAGAGGTTTTCACCGTCATCACCGAAACGCGCGAGGCAGCTGCGGTAAAGCTCATCAGCGTGGTCG
TGAAGCGATTCACAGATGTCTGCCTGTTCATCCGCGTCCAGCTCGTTGAGTTTCTCCAGAAGCGTTAATG
TCTGGCTTCTGATAAAGCGGGCCATGTTAAGGGCGGTTTTTTCCTGTTTGGTCACTGATGCCTCCGTGTA
AGGGGGATTTCTGTTCATGGGGGTAATGATACCGATGAAACGAGAGAGGATGCTCACGATACGGGTTACT
GATGATGAACATGCCCGGTTACTGGAACGTTGTGAGGGTAAACAACTGGCGGTATGGATGCGGCGGGACC
AGAGAAAAATCACTCAGGGTCAATGCCAGCGCTTCGTTAATACAGATGTAGGTGTTCCACAGGGTAGCCA
GCAGCATCCTGCGATGCAGATCCGGAACATAATGGTGCAGGGCGCTGACTTCCGCGTTTCCAGACTTTAC
GAAACACGGAAACCGAAGACCATTCATGTTGTTGCTCAGGTCGCAGACGTTTTGCAGCAGCAGTCGCTTC
ACGTTCGCTCGCGTATCGGTGATTCATTCTGCTAACCAGTAAGGCAACCCCGCCAGCCTAGCCGGGTCCT
CAACGACAGGAGCACGATCATGCGCACCCGTGGGGCCGCCATGCCGGCGATAATGGCCTGCTTCTCGCCG
AAACGTTTGGTGGCGGGACCAGTGACGAAGGCTTGAGCGAGGGCGTGCAAGATTCCGAATACCGCAAGCG
ACAGGCCGATCATCGTCGCGCTCCAGCGAAAGCGGTCCTCGCCGAAAATGACCCAGAGCGCTGCCGGCAC
CTGTCCTACGAGTTGCATGATAAAGAAGACAGTCATAAGTGCGGCGACGATAGTCATGCCCCGCGCCCAC
CGGAAGGAGCTGACTGGGTTGAAGGCTCTCAAGGGCATCGGTCGAGATCCCGGTGCCTAATGAGTGAGCT
AACTTACATTAATTGCGTTGCGCTCACTGCCCGCTTTCCAGTCGGGAAACCTGTCGTGCCAGCTGCATTA
ATGAATCGGCCAACGCGCGGGGAGAGGCGGTTTGCGTATTGGGCGCCAGGGTGGTTTTTCTTTTCACCAG
TGAGACGGGCAACAGCTGATTGCCCTTCACCGCCTGGCCCTGAGAGAGTTGCAGCAAGCGGTCCACGCTG
GTTTGCCCCAGCAGGCGAAAATCCTGTTTGATGGTGGTTAACGGCGGGATATAACATGAGCTGTCTTCGG
TATCGTCGTATCCCACTACCGAGATATCCGCACCAACGCGCAGCCCGGACTCGGTAATGGCGCGCATTGC
GCCCAGCGCCATCTGATCGTTGGCAACCAGCATCGCAGTGGGAACGATGCCCTCATTCAGCATTTGCATG
GTTTGTTGAAAACCGGACATGGCACTCCAGTCGCCTTCCCGTTCCGCTATCGGCTGAATTTGATTGCGAG
TGAGATATTTATGCCAGCCAGCCAGACGCAGACGCGCCGAGACAGAACTTAATGGGCCCGCTAACAGCGC
GATTTGCTGGTGACCCAATGCGACCAGATGCTCCACGCCCAGTCGCGTACCGTCTTCATGGGAGAAAATA
ATACTGTTGATGGGTGTCTGGTCAGAGACATCAAGAAATAACGCCGGAACATTAGTGCAGGCAGCTTCCA
CAGCAATGGCATCCTGGTCATCCAGCGGATAGTTAATGATCAGCCCACTGACGCGTTGCGCGAGAAGATT
GTGCACCGCCGCTTTACAGGCTTCGACGCCGCTTCGTTCTACCATCGACACCACCACGCTGGCACCCAGT
TGATCGGCGCGAGATTTAATCGCCGCGACAATTTGCGACGGCGCGTGCAGGGCCAGACTGGAGGTGGCAA
CGCCAATCAGCAACGACTGTTTGCCCGCCAGTTGTTGTGCCACGCGGTTGGGAATGTAATTCAGCTCCGC
CATCGCCGCTTCCACTTTTTCCCGCGTTTTCGCAGAAACGTGGCTGGCCTGGTTCACCACGCGGGAAACG
GTCTGATAAGAGACACCGGCATACTCTGCGACATCGTATAACGTTACTGGTTTCACATTCACCACCCTGA
ATTGACTCTCTTCCGGGCGCTATCATGCCATACCGCGAAAGGTTTTGCGCCATTCGATGGTGTCCGGGAT
CTCGACGCTCTCCCTTATGCGACTCCTGCATTAGGAAGCAGCCCAGTAGTAGGTTGAGGCCGTTGAGCAC
CGCCGCCGCAAGGAATGGTGCATGCAAGGAGATGGCGCCCAACAGTCCCCCGGCCACGGGGCCTGCCACC
ATACCCACGCCGAAACAAGCGCTCATGAGCCCGAAGTGGCGAGCCCGATCTTCCCCATCGGTGATGTCGG
CGATATAGGCGCCAGCAACCGCACCTGTGGCGCCGGTGATGCCGGCCACGATGCGTCCGGCGTAGAGGAT
CGAGATCTCGATCCCGCGAAATTAATACGACTCACTATAGGGGAATTGTGAGCGGATAACAATTCCCCAC
TAGTAATAATTTTGTTTAACTTTAAGAAGGAGATATACCATGGGCAGCAGCTGGAGCCACCCGCAGTTCG
AAAAAATGGAAACTGAAGAAGGTAAACTGGTAATCTGGATTAACGGCGATAAAGGCTATAACGGTCTCGC
TGAAGTCGGTAAGAAATTCGAGAAAGATACCGGAATTAAAGTCACCGTTGAGCATCCGGATAAACTGGAA
GAGAAATTCCCACAGGTTGCGGCAACTGGCGATGGCCCTGACATTATCTTCTGGGCACACGACCGCTTTG
GTGGCTACGCTCAATCTGGCCTGTTGGCTGAAATCACCCCGGACAAAGCGTTCCAGGACAAGCTGTATCC
GTTTACCTGGGATGCCGTACGTTACAACGGCAAGCTGATTGCTTACCCGATCGCTGTTGAAGCGTTATCG
CTGATTTATAACAAAGACCTGCTGCCGAACCCGCCAAAAACCTGGGAAGAGATCCCGGCGCTGGATAAAG
AACTGAAAGCGAAAGGTAAGAGCGCCCTGATGTTCAACCTGCAAGAACCGTACTTCACCTGGCCGCTGAT
TGCTGCTGACGGGGGTTATGCGTTCAAGTATGAAAACGGCAAGTACGACATTAAAGACGTGGGCGTGGAT
AACGCTGGCGCGAAAGCGGGTCTGACCTTCCTGGTTGACCTGATTAAAAACAAACACATGAATGCAGACA
CCGATTACTCCATCGCAGAAGCTGCCTTTAATAAAGGCGAAACAGCGATGACCATCAACGGCCCGTGGGC
ATGGTCCAACATCGACACCAGCAAAGTGAATTATGGTGTAACGGTACTGCCGACCTTCAAGGGTCAACCA
TCCAAACCGTTCGTTGGCGTGCTGAGCGCAGGTATTAACGCCGCCAGTCCGAACAAAGAGCTGGCAAAAG
AGTTCCTCGAAAACTATCTGCTGACTGATGAAGGTCTGGAAGCGGTTAATAAAGACAAACCGCTGGGTGC
CGTAGCGCTGAAGTCTTACGAGGAAGAGTTGGCGAAAGATCCACGTATTGCCGCCACGATGGAAAACGCC
CAGAAAGGTGAAATCATGCCGAACATCCCGCAGATGTCCGCTTTCTGGTATGCCGTGCGTACTGCGGTGA
TCAACGCCGCCAGCGGTCGTCAGACTGTCGATGAAGCCCTTAAAGACGCGCAGACTGGTACCGGCAGCGG
CGAAAACCTTTACTTCCAGGGCCATATGCTCGAGCTTAAGCAATTGGGATCCTAATAGTCTAGAGCTAGC
CCTAGGAGATCCGGCTGCTAACAAAGCCCGAAAGGAAGCTGAGTTGGCTGCTGCCACCGCTGAGCAATAA
CTAGCATAACCCCTTGGGGCCTCTAAACGGGTCTTGAGGGGTTTTTTGCTGAAAGGAGGAACTATATCCG
GAT
